LOCUS       Exported 4000 bp ds-DNA circular SYN 12-MAY-2021
DEFINITION  Contains expanded CGG repeats (99 repeats) within the 5'UTR of FMR1
            as found in the Fragile X Tremor Ataxia Syndrome (FXTAS). These
            repeats are in frame with a FLAG tag..
ACCESSION   .
VERSION     .
KEYWORDS    5'UTR CGG 99x FMR1-FLAG
SOURCE      synthetic DNA construct
  ORGANISM  synthetic DNA construct
REFERENCE   1 (bases 1 to 4000)
  TITLE     Charlet-Berguerand plasmids
  JOURNAL   Unpublished
REFERENCE   2 (bases 1 to 4000)
  AUTHORS   .
  TITLE     Direct Submission
  JOURNAL   Exported May 12, 2021 from SnapGene Server 1.1.58
            http://www.snapgene.com
FEATURES             Location/Qualifiers
     source          1..4000
                     /organism="synthetic DNA construct"
                     /mol_type="other DNA"
     promoter        complement(1..105)
                     /gene="bla"
                     /label=AmpR promoter
     primer_bind     173..191
                     /label=pBRforEco
                     /note="pBR322 vectors, upsteam of EcoRI site, forward
                     primer"
     enhancer        355..734
                     /label=CMV enhancer
                     /note="human cytomegalovirus immediate early enhancer"
     promoter        735..938
                     /label=CMV promoter
                     /note="human cytomegalovirus (CMV) immediate early
                     promoter"
     primer_bind     889..909
                     /label=CMV-F
                     /note="Human CMV immediate early promoter, forward primer"
     primer_bind     983..1002
                     /label=T7
                     /note="T7 promoter, forward primer"
     promoter        983..1001
                     /label=T7 promoter
                     /note="promoter for bacteriophage T7 RNA polymerase"
     CDS             1628..1651
                     /codon_start=1
                     /product="FLAG(R) epitope tag, followed by an enterokinase
                     cleavage site"
                     /label=FLAG
                     /translation="DYKDDDDK"
     polyA_signal    1684..1805
                     /label=SV40 poly(A) signal
                     /note="SV40 polyadenylation signal"
     primer_bind     complement(1695..1714)
                     /label=EBV-rev
                     /note="SV40 polyA terminator, reverse primer"
     primer_bind     1749..1768
                     /label=SV40pA-R
                     /note="SV40 polyA, reverse primer"
     primer_bind     complement(1949..1971)
                     /label=pGEX 3'
                     /note="pGEX vectors, reverse primer"
     misc_feature    2055..2195
                     /label=bom
                     /note="basis of mobility region from pBR322"
     primer_bind     2110..2129
                     /label=pRS-marker
                     /note="pRS vectors, use to sequence yeast selectable
                     marker"
     primer_bind     complement(2210..2227)
                     /label=L4440
                     /note="L4440 vector, forward primer"
     rep_origin      complement(2381..2969)
                     /direction=LEFT
                     /label=ori
                     /note="high-copy-number ColE1/pMB1/pBR322/pUC origin of
                     replication"
     primer_bind     complement(2461..2480)
                     /label=pBR322ori-F
                     /note="pBR322 origin, forward primer"
     CDS             complement(3140..4000)
                     /codon_start=1
                     /gene="bla"
                     /product="beta-lactamase"
                     /label=AmpR
                     /note="confers resistance to ampicillin, carbenicillin, and
                     related antibiotics"
                     /translation="MSIQHFRVALIPFFAAFCLPVFAHPETLVKVKDAEDQLGARVGYI
                     ELDLNSGKILESFRPEERFPMMSTFKVLLCGAVLSRVDAGQEQLGRRIHYSQNDLVEYS
                     PVTEKHLTDGMTVRELCSAAITMSDNTAANLLLTTIGGPKELTAFLHNMGDHVTRLDRW
                     EPELNEAIPNDERDTTMPAAMATTLRKLLTGELLTLASRQQLIDWMEADKVAGPLLRSA
                     LPAGWFIADKSGAGERGSRGIIAALGPDGKPSRIVVIYTTGSQATMDERNRQIAEIGAS
                     LIKHW"
     primer_bind     3763..3782
                     /label=Amp-R
                     /note="Ampicillin resistance gene, reverse primer"
ORIGIN
        1 actcttcctt tttcaatatt attgaagcat ttatcagggt tattgtctca tgagcggata
       61 catatttgaa tgtatttaga aaaataaaca aataggggtt ccgcgcacat ttccccgaaa
      121 agtgccacct gacgtctaag aaaccattat tatcatgaca ttaacctata aaaataggcg
      181 tatcacgagg ccctttcgtc ttcaagaatt cagatcttca atattggcca ttagccatat
      241 tattcattgg ttatatagca taaatcaata ttggctattg gccattgcat acgttgtatc
      301 tatatcataa tatgtacatt tatattggct catgtccaat atgaccgcca tgttggcatt
      361 gattattgac tagttattaa tagtaatcaa ttacggggtc attagttcat agcccatata
      421 tggagttccg cgttacataa cttacggtaa atggcccgcc tggctgaccg cccaacgacc
      481 cccgcccatt gacgtcaata atgacgtatg ttcccatagt aacgccaata gggactttcc
      541 attgacgtca atgggtggag tatttacggt aaactgccca cttggcagta catcaagtgt
      601 atcatatgcc aagtccgccc cctattgacg tcaatgacgg taaatggccc gcctggcatt
      661 atgcccagta catgacctta cgggactttc ctacttggca gtacatctac gtattagtca
      721 tcgctattac catggtgatg cggttttggc agtacaccaa tgggcgtgga tagcggtttg
      781 actcacgggg atttccaagt ctccacccca ttgacgtcaa tgggagtttg ttttggcacc
      841 aaaatcaacg ggactttcca aaatgtcgta acaactccgc cccattgacg caaatgggcg
      901 gtaggcgtgt acggtgggag gtctatataa gcagagctct ctggctaact agagaaccca
      961 ctgcttactg gcttatcgaa attaatacga ctcactatag ggagacccaa gctggctagc
     1021 gtttaaactt aagcttcgtc gacagggccc accgcggagg ccggcctcag tcaggcgctc
     1081 agctccgttt cggtttcact tccggtggag ggccgcctct gagcgggcgg cgggccgacg
     1141 gcgagcgcgg gcggcggcgg tgacggaggc gccgctgcca gggggcgtgc ggcagcgcgg
     1201 cggcggcggc ggcggcggcg gcggcggcgg cggcggcgga ggcggcggcg gcggcggcgg
     1261 cggcggcggc ggcggcggcg gcggcggcgg cggcggcggc ggcggcggcg gcggcggcgg
     1321 cggcggcggc ggcggcggcg gcggcggcgg cggcggcggc ggcggcggcg gcggcggcgg
     1381 cggcggcggc ggcggcggcg gcggcggcgg cggcggcggc ggcggcggcg gcggcggcgg
     1441 cggcggcggc ggcggcggcg gcggcggcgg cggcggcggc ggcggcggcg gcggctgggc
     1501 ctcgagcgcc cgcagcccac ctctcggggg cgggctcccg gcgctagcag ggctgaagag
     1561 aagatggagg agctggtggt ggaagtgcgg ggctccaatg gcgctttcta caaggcacct
     1621 aggagtcgac tacaaggacg acgatgacaa ataatctaga gcggccgctt cgagcagaca
     1681 tgataagata cattgatgag tttggacaaa ccacaactag aatgcagtga aaaaaatgct
     1741 ttatttgtga aatttgtgat gctattgctt tatttgtaac cattataagc tgcaataaac
     1801 aagttaacaa caacaattgc attcatttta tgtttcaggt tcagggggag gtgtgggagg
     1861 ttttttaaag caagtaaaac ctctacaaat gtggtaacag ctgcacgtgg gatccctgcc
     1921 tcgcgcgttt cggtgatgac ggtgaaaacc tctgacacat gcagctcccg gagacggtca
     1981 cagcttgtct gtaagcggat gccgagcaga caagcccgtc agggcgcgtc agcgggtgtt
     2041 ggcgggtgtc ggggcgcagc catgacccag tcacgtagcg atagcggagt gtatactggc
     2101 ttaactatgc ggcatcagag cagattgtac tgagagtgca ccatatgcgg tgtgaaatac
     2161 cgcacagatg cgtaaggaga aaataccgca tcaggcgctc ttccgcttcc tcgctcactg
     2221 actcgctgcg ctcggtcgtt cggctgcggc gagcggtatc agctcactca aaggcggtaa
     2281 tacggttatc cacagaatca ggggataacg caggaaagaa catgtgagca aaaggccagc
     2341 aaaaggccag gaaccgtaaa aaggccgcgt tgctggcgtt tttccatagg ctccgccccc
     2401 ctgacgagca tcacaaaaat cgacgctcaa gtcagaggtg gcgaaacccg acaggactat
     2461 aaagatacca ggcgtttccc cctggaagct ccctcgtgcg ctctcctgtt ccgaccctgc
     2521 cgcttaccgg atacctgtcc gcctttctcc cttcgggaag cgtggcgctt tctcatagct
     2581 cacgctgtag gtatctcagt tcggtgtagg tcgttcgctc caagctgggc tgtgtgcacg
     2641 aaccccccgt tcagcccgac cgctgcgcct tatccggtaa ctatcgtctt gagtccaacc
     2701 cggtaagaca cgacttatcg ccactggcag cagccactgg taacaggatt agcagagcga
     2761 ggtatgtagg cggtgctaca gagttcttga agtggtggcc taactacggc tacactagaa
     2821 ggacagtatt tggtatctgc gctctgctga agccagttac cttcggaaan agagttggta
     2881 gctcttgatc cggcaaacaa accaccgctg gtagcggtgg tttttttgtt tgcaagcagc
     2941 agattacgcg cagaanaaaa ggatctcaag aagatccttt gatcttttct acggggtctg
     3001 acgctcagtg gaacgaaaac tcacgttaag ggattttggt catgagatta tcaaaaagga
     3061 tcttcaccta gatcctttta aattaaaaat gaagttttaa atcaatctaa agtatatatg
     3121 agtaaacttg gtctgacagt taccaatgct taatcagtga ggcacctatc tcagcgatct
     3181 gtctatttcg ttcatccata gttgcctgac tccccgtcgt gtagataact acgatacggg
     3241 agggcttacc atctggcccc agtgctgcaa tgataccgcg agacccacgc tcaccggctc
     3301 cagatttatc agcaataaac cagccagccg gaagggccga gcgcagaagt ggtcctgcaa
     3361 ctttatccgc ctccatccag tctattaatt gttgccggga agctagagta agtagttcgc
     3421 cagttaatag tttgcgcaac gttgttgcca ttgctgcagg catcgtggtg tcacgctcgt
     3481 cgtttggtat ggcttcattc agctccggtt cccaacgatc aaggcgagtt acatgatccc
     3541 ccatgttgtg caaaaaagcg gttagctcct tcggtcctcc gatcgttgtc agaagtaagt
     3601 tggccgcagt gttatcactc atggttatgg cagcactgca taattctctt actgtcatgc
     3661 catccgtaag atgcttttct gtgactggtg agtactcaac caagtcattc tgagaatagt
     3721 gtatgcggcg accgagttgc tcttgcccgg cgtcaacacg ggataatacc gcgccacata
     3781 gcagaacttt aaaagtgctc atcattggaa aacgttcttc ggggcgaaaa ctctcaagga
     3841 tcttaccgct gttgagatcc agttcgatgt aacccactcg tgcacccaac tgatcttcag
     3901 catcttttac tttcaccagc gtttctgggt gagcaaaaac aggaaggcaa aatgccgcaa
     3961 aaaagggaat aagggcgaca cggaaatgtt gaatactcat
//
