[The description below was written by a language model from this plasmid's Addgene catalogue record and the feature table of its GenBank file.]
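Description:
5'UTR CGG 99x FMR1-FLAG is a roughly 4 kb mammalian expression plasmid carrying the human FMR1 5' untranslated region with an expanded tract of 99 CGG repeats, the premutation-range expansion associated with Fragile X Tremor Ataxia Syndrome (FXTAS). The backbone is recorded as unknown, but the feature table shows pBR322/pUC-type elements: a high-copy ColE1/pMB1-family origin of replication, a bom (basis of mobility) region, and a beta-lactamase gene with its own promoter conferring ampicillin resistance for selection in bacteria. No mammalian selection marker is annotated, which suggests transient transfection use. The depositor notes that the repeat tract is unstable during propagation, so a recombination-deficient host strain is specified and clones should be checked by restriction analysis.

Expression is driven by the human cytomegalovirus immediate early enhancer and promoter, followed by a T7 promoter that could support in vitro transcription. The FMR1 5'UTR insert itself is not annotated in the feature table, but it presumably occupies the gap between the T7 promoter and the FLAG epitope coding sequence, which is followed by an SV40 polyadenylation signal. According to the depositor, a near-cognate ACG codon upstream of the repeats in the 5'UTR weakly initiates translation, so the CGG repeats are read as a stretch of 99 glycines. Because the repeats are in frame with the C-terminal FLAG tag, this polyglycine product can be detected with anti-FLAG reagents. The construct is therefore suited to studying non-canonical translation of expanded CGG repeats and the behaviour of the resulting polyglycine protein in mammalian cells as a model of FXTAS.
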