Addgene plasmid #63090: 5'UTR CGG 99x FMR1-FLAG
Purpose: Contains expanded CGG repeats (99 repeats) within the 5'UTR of FMR1 as found in the Fragile X Tremor Ataxia Syndrome (FXTAS). These repeats are in frame with a FLAG tag.
Depositing lab: Nicolas Charlet-Berguerand. Depositing organization: Institut de Genetique et de Biologie Moleculaire et Cellulaire (IGBMC).
Backbone
  Vector backbone: unknown
  Vector type: Mammalian Expression
Growth in bacteria
  Bacterial resistance: Ampicillin, 50 μg/mL
  Growth temperature: Room Temperature
  Growth strain: Stbl3
  Copy number: Unknown
Gene/Insert
  Gene/Insert name: expanded CGG repeats (99 repeats) within the 5'UTR of FMR1
  Species: H. sapiens (human)
  Entrez Gene: FMR1 (a.k.a. FMRP, FRAXA, POF, POF1)
  Promoter: CMV
  Tag / fusion protein: FLAG (C terminal on insert)
  Cloning method: Unknown
  Sequencing primers: 5′ CMV-F
Terms and licenses: Academic/Nonprofit Terms; Industry Terms: Not Available to Industry
Depositor comments: Should be amplified in STBL3 bacteria and grown at Room temperature to keep the repeats stable. This construct allows translation of CGG repeats into 99 glycine due to a near cognate ATG codon upstream of the repeat in the 5'UTR of FMR1 (an ACG codon that initiates weakly translation). These CGG are in frame with the FLAG tag. This plasmid should be verified via restriction analysis. Multiple colonies may need to be screened to isolate the correct construct.
How to cite: 5'UTR CGG 99x FMR1-FLAG was a gift from Nicolas Charlet-Berguerand (Addgene plasmid # 63090)
