>Addgene plasmid #63090 | 5'UTR CGG 99x FMR1-FLAG | addgene partial sequence | sequence record 106960 | CMV-F 5'-CGCAAATGGGCGGTAGGCGTG-3'
ACTAGAGAACCCACTGCTTACTGGCTTATCGAAATTAATACGACTCACTATAGGGAGACCCAAGCTGGCT
AGCGTTTAAACTTAAGCTTCGTCGACAGGGCCCACCGCGGAGGCCGGCCTCAGTCAGGCGCTCAGCTCCG
TTTCGGTTTCACTTCCGGTGGAGGGCCGCCTCTGAGCGGGCGGCGGGCCGACGGCGAGCGCGGGCGGCGG
CGGTGACGGAGGCGCCGCTGCCAGGGGGCGTGCGGCAGCGCGGCGGCGGCGGCGGCGG
